>Addgene plasmid #135680 | pLenti-CMV-PtenK13E-Puro | addgene full sequence | sequence record 327598 | Addgene NGS Result
AGGTGGCACTTTTCGGGGAAATGTGCGCGGAACCCCTATTTGTTTATTTTTCTAAATACATTCAAATATG
TATCCGCTCATGAGACAATAACCCTGATAAATGCTTCAATAATATTGAAAAAGGAAGAGTATGAGTATTC
AACATTTCCGTGTCGCCCTTATTCCCTTTTTTGCGGCATTTTGCCTTCCTGTTTTTGCTCACCCAGAAAC
GCTGGTGAAAGTAAAAGATGCTGAAGATCAGTTGGGTGCACGAGTGGGTTACATCGAACTGGATCTCAAC
AGCGGTAAGATCCTTGAGAGTTTTCGCCCCGAAGAACGTTTTCCAATGATGAGCACTTTTAAAGTTCTGC
TATGTGGCGCGGTATTATCCCGTATTGACGCCGGGCAAGAGCAACTCGGTCGCCGCATACACTATTCTCA
GAATGACTTGGTTGAGTACTCACCAGTCACAGAAAAGCATCTTACGGATGGCATGACAGTAAGAGAATTA
TGCAGTGCTGCCATAACCATGAGTGATAACACTGCGGCCAACTTACTTCTGACAACGATCGGAGGACCGA
AGGAGCTAACCGCTTTTTTGCACAACATGGGGGATCATGTAACTCGCCTTGATCGTTGGGAACCGGAGCT
GAATGAAGCCATACCAAACGACGAGCGTGACACCACGATGCCTGTAGCAATGGCAACAACGTTGCGCAAA
CTATTAACTGGCGAACTACTTACTCTAGCTTCCCGGCAACAATTAATAGACTGGATGGAGGCGGATAAAG
TTGCAGGACCACTTCTGCGCTCGGCCCTTCCGGCTGGCTGGTTTATTGCTGATAAATCTGGAGCCGGTGA
GCGTGGGTCTCGCGGTATCATTGCAGCACTGGGGCCAGATGGTAAGCCCTCCCGTATCGTAGTTATCTAC
ACGACGGGGAGTCAGGCAACTATGGATGAACGAAATAGACAGATCGCTGAGATAGGTGCCTCACTGATTA
AGCATTGGTAACTGTCAGACCAAGTTTACTCATATATACTTTAGATTGATTTAAAACTTCATTTTTAATT
TAAAAGGATCTAGGTGAAGATCCTTTTTGATAATCTCATGACCAAAATCCCTTAACGTGAGTTTTCGTTC
CACTGAGCGTCAGACCCCGTAGAAAAGATCAAAGGATCTTCTTGAGATCCTTTTTTTCTGCGCGTAATCT
GCTGCTTGCAAACAAAAAAACCACCGCTACCAGCGGTGGTTTGTTTGCCGGATCAAGAGCTACCAACTCT
TTTTCCGAAGGTAACTGGCTTCAGCAGAGCGCAGATACCAAATACTGTTCTTCTAGTGTAGCCGTAGTTA
GGCCACCACTTCAAGAACTCTGTAGCACCGCCTACATACCTCGCTCTGCTAATCCTGTTACCAGTGGCTG
CTGCCAGTGGCGATAAGTCGTGTCTTACCGGGTTGGACTCAAGACGATAGTTACCGGATAAGGCGCAGCG
GTCGGGCTGAACGGGGGGTTCGTGCACACAGCCCAGCTTGGAGCGAACGACCTACACCGAACTGAGATAC
CTACAGCGTGAGCTATGAGAAAGCGCCACGCTTCCCGAAGGGAGAAAGGCGGACAGGTATCCGGTAAGCG
GCAGGGTCGGAACAGGAGAGCGCACGAGGGAGCTTCCAGGGGGAAACGCCTGGTATCTTTATAGTCCTGT
CGGGTTTCGCCACCTCTGACTTGAGCGTCGATTTTTGTGATGCTCGTCAGGGGGGCGGAGCCTATGGAAA
AACGCCAGCAACGCGGCCTTTTTACGGTTCCTGGCCTTTTGCTGGCCTTTTGCTCACATGTTCTTTCCTG
CGTTATCCCCTGATTCTGTGGATAACCGTATTACCGCCTTTGAGTGAGCTGATACCGCTCGCCGCAGCCG
AACGACCGAGCGCAGCGAGTCAGTGAGCGAGGAAGCGGAAGAGCGCCCAATACGCAAACCGCCTCTCCCC
GCGCGTTGGCCGATTCATTAATGCAGCTGGCACGACAGGTTTCCCGACTGGAAAGCGGGCAGTGAGCGCA
ACGCAATTAATGTGAGTTAGCTCACTCATTAGGCACCCCAGGCTTTACACTTTATGCTTCCGGCTCGTAT
GTTGTGTGGAATTGTGAGCGGATAACAATTTCACACAGGAAACAGCTATGACCATGATTACGCCAAGCGC
GCAATTAACCCTCACTAAAGGGAACAAAAGCTGGAGCTGCAAGCTTAATGTAGTCTTATGCAATACTCTT
GTAGTCTTGCAACATGGTAACGATGAGTTAGCAACATGCCTTACAAGGAGAGAAAAAGCACCGTGCATGC
CGATTGGTGGAAGTAAGGTGGTACGATCGTGCCTTATTAGGAAGGCAACAGACGGGTCTGACATGGATTG
GACGAACCACTGAATTGCCGCATTGCAGAGATATTGTATTTAAGTGCCTAGCTCGATACATAAACGGGTC
TCTCTGGTTAGACCAGATCTGAGCCTGGGAGCTCTCTGGCTAACTAGGGAACCCACTGCTTAAGCCTCAA
TAAAGCTTGCCTTGAGTGCTTCAAGTAGTGTGTGCCCGTCTGTTGTGTGACTCTGGTAACTAGAGATCCC
TCAGACCCTTTTAGTCAGTGTGGAAAATCTCTAGCAGTGGCGCCCGAACAGGGACTTGAAAGCGAAAGGG
AAACCAGAGGAGCTCTCTCGACGCAGGACTCGGCTTGCTGAAGCGCGCACGGCAAGAGGCGAGGGGCGGC
GACTGGTGAGTACGCCAAAAATTTTGACTAGCGGAGGCTAGAAGGAGAGAGATGGGTGCGAGAGCGTCAG
TATTAAGCGGGGGAGAATTAGATCGCGATGGGAAAAAATTCGGTTAAGGCCAGGGGGAAAGAAAAAATAT
AAATTAAAACATATAGTATGGGCAAGCAGGGAGCTAGAACGATTCGCAGTTAATCCTGGCCTGTTAGAAA
CATCAGAAGGCTGTAGACAAATACTGGGACAGCTACAACCATCCCTTCAGACAGGATCAGAAGAACTTAG
ATCATTATATAATACAGTAGCAACCCTCTATTGTGTGCATCAAAGGATAGAGATAAAAGACACCAAGGAA
GCTTTAGACAAGATAGAGGAAGAGCAAAACAAAAGTAAGACCACCGCACAGCAAGCGGCCGCTGATCTTC
AGACCTGGAGGAGGAGATATGAGGGACAATTGGAGAAGTGAATTATATAAATATAAAGTAGTAAAAATTG
AACCATTAGGAGTAGCACCCACCAAGGCAAAGAGAAGAGTGGTGCAGAGAGAAAAAAGAGCAGTGGGAAT
AGGAGCTTTGTTCCTTGGGTTCTTGGGAGCAGCAGGAAGCACTATGGGCGCAGCGTCAATGACGCTGACG
GTACAGGCCAGACAATTATTGTCTGGTATAGTGCAGCAGCAGAACAATTTGCTGAGGGCTATTGAGGCGC
AACAGCATCTGTTGCAACTCACAGTCTGGGGCATCAAGCAGCTCCAGGCAAGAATCCTGGCTGTGGAAAG
ATACCTAAAGGATCAACAGCTCCTGGGGATTTGGGGTTGCTCTGGAAAACTCATTTGCACCACTGCTGTG
CCTTGGAATGCTAGTTGGAGTAATAAATCTCTGGAACAGATTTGGAATCACACGACCTGGATGGAGTGGG
ACAGAGAAATTAACAATTACACAAGCTTAATACACTCCTTAATTGAAGAATCGCAAAACCAGCAAGAAAA
GAATGAACAAGAATTATTGGAATTAGATAAATGGGCAAGTTTGTGGAATTGGTTTAACATAACAAATTGG
CTGTGGTATATAAAATTATTCATAATGATAGTAGGAGGCTTGGTAGGTTTAAGAATAGTTTTTGCTGTAC
TTTCTATAGTGAATAGAGTTAGGCAGGGATATTCACCATTATCGTTTCAGACCCACCTCCCAACCCCGAG
GGGACCCGACAGGCCCGAAGGAATAGAAGAAGAAGGTGGAGAGAGAGACAGAGACAGATCCATTCGATTA
GTGAACGGATCTCGACGGTATCGGTTAACTTTTAAAAGAAAAGGGGGGATTGGGGGGTACAGTGCAGGGG
AAAGAATAGTAGACATAATAGCAACAGACATACAAACTAAAGAATTACAAAAACAAATTACAAAATTCAA
AATTTTATCGATAAGCTTGGGAGTTCCGCGTTACATAACTTACGGTAAATGGCCCGCCTGGCTGACCGCC
CAACGACCCCCGCCCATTGACGTCAATAATGACGTATGTTCCCATAGTAACGCCAATAGGGACTTTCCAT
TGACGTCAATGGGTGGAGTATTTACGGTAAACTGCCCACTTGGCAGTACATCAAGTGTATCATATGCCAA
GTACGCCCCCTATTGACGTCAATGACGGTAAATGGCCCGCCTGGCATTATGCCCAGTACATGACCTTATG
GGACTTTCCTACTTGGCAGTACATCTACGTATTAGTCATCGCTATTACCATGGTGATGCGGTTTTGGCAG
TACATCAATGGGCGTGGATAGCGGTTTGACTCACGGGGATTTCCAAGTCTCCACCCCATTGACGTCAATG
GGAGTTTGTTTTGGCACCAAAATCAACGGGACTTTCCAAAATGTCGTAACAACTCCGCCCCATTGACGCA
AATGGGCGGTAGGCGTGTACGGTGGGAGGTCTATATAAGCAGAGCTCGTTTAGTGAACCGTCAGATCGCC
TGGAGACGCCATCCACGCTGTTTTGACCTCCATAGAAGACACCGACTCTAGAGGATCCATGACAGCCATC
ATCAAAGAGATCGTTAGCAGAAACGAAAGGAGATATCAAGAGGATGGATTCGACTTAGACTTGACCTATA
TTTATCCAAATATTATTGCTATGGGATTTCCTGCAGAAAGACTTGAAGGTGTATACAGGAACAATATTGA
TGATGTAGTAAGGTTTTTGGATTCAAAGCATAAAAACCATTACAAGATATACAATCTATGTGCTGAGAGA
CATTATGACACCGCCAAATTTAACTGCAGAGTTGCACAGTATCCTTTTGAAGACCATAACCCACCACAGC
TAGAACTTATCAAACCCTTCTGTGAAGATCTTGACCAATGGCTAAGTGAAGATGACAATCATGTTGCAGC
AATTCACTGTAAAGCTGGAAAGGGACGGACTGGTGTAATGATTTGTGCATATTTATTGCATCGGGGCAAA
TTTTTAAAGGCACAAGAGGCCCTAGATTTTTATGGGGAAGTAAGGACCAGAGACAAAAAGGGAGTCACAA
TTCCCAGTCAGAGGCGCTATGTATATTATTATAGCTACCTGCTAAAAAATCACCTGGATTACAGACCCGT
GGCACTGCTGTTTCACAAGATGATGTTTGAAACTATTCCAATGTTCAGTGGCGGAACTTGCAATCCTCAG
TTTGTGGTCTGCCAGCTAAAGGTGAAGATATATTCCTCCAATTCAGGACCCACGCGGCGGGAGGACAAGT
TCATGTACTTTGAGTTCCCTCAGCCATTGCCTGTGTGTGGTGATATCAAAGTAGAGTTCTTCCACAAACA
GAACAAGATGCTCAAAAAGGACAAAATGTTTCACTTTTGGGTAAATACGTTCTTCATACCAGGACCAGAG
GAAACCTCAGAAAAAGTGGAAAATGGAAGTCTTTGTGATCAGGAAATCGATAGCATTTGCAGTATAGAGC
GTGCAGATAATGACAAGGAGTATCTTGTACTCACCCTAACAAAAAACGATCTTGACAAAGCAAACAAAGA
CAAGGCCAACCGATACTTCTCTCCAAATTTTAAGGTGAAACTATACTTTACAAAAACAGTAGAGGAGCCA
TCAAATCCAGAGGCTAGCAGTTCAACTTCTGTGACTCCAGATGTTAGTGACAATGAACCTGATCATTATA
GATATTCTGACACCACTGACTCTGATCCAGAGAATGAACCTTTTGATGAAGATCAGCATTCACAAATTAC
AAAAGTCTAAGTCGACAATCAACCTCTGGATTACAAAATTTGTGAAAGATTGACTGGTATTCTTAACTAT
GTTGCTCCTTTTACGCTATGTGGATACGCTGCTTTAATGCCTTTGTATCATGCTATTGCTTCCCGTATGG
CTTTCATTTTCTCCTCCTTGTATAAATCCTGGTTGCTGTCTCTTTATGAGGAGTTGTGGCCCGTTGTCAG
GCAACGTGGCGTGGTGTGCACTGTGTTTGCTGACGCAACCCCCACTGGTTGGGGCATTGCCACCACCTGT
CAGCTCCTTTCCGGGACTTTCGCTTTCCCCCTCCCTATTGCCACGGCGGAACTCATCGCCGCCTGCCTTG
CCCGCTGCTGGACAGGGGCTCGGCTGTTGGGCACTGACAATTCCGTGGTGTTGTCGGGGAAGCTGACGTC
CTTTCCATGGCTGCTCGCCTGTGTTGCCACCTGGATTCTGCGCGGGACGTCCTTCTGCTACGTCCCTTCG
GCCCTCAATCCAGCGGACCTTCCTTCCCGCGGCCTGCTGCCGGCTCTGCGGCCTCTTCCGCGTCTTCGCC
TTCGCCCTCAGACGAGTCGGATCTCCCTTTGGGCCGCCTCCCCGCCTGGAATTCTACCGGGTAGGGGAGG
CGCTTTTCCCAAGGCAGTCTGGAGCATGCGCTTTAGCAGCCCCGCTGGGCACTTGGCGCTACACAAGTGG
CCTCTGGCCTCGCACACATTCCACATCCACCGGTAGGCGCCAACCGGCTCCGTTCTTTGGTGGCCCCTTC
GCGCCACCTTCTACTCCTCCCCTAGTCAGGAAGTTCCCCCCCGCCCCGCAGCTCGCGTCGTGCAGGACGT
GACAAATGGAAGTAGCACGTCTCACTAGTCTCGTGCAGATGGACAGCACCGCTGAGCAATGGAAGCGGGT
AGGCCTTTGGGGCAGCGGCCAATAGCAGCTTTGCTCCTTCGCTTTCTGGGCTCAGAGGCTGGGAAGGGGT
GGGTCCGGGGGCGGGCTCAGGGGCGGGCTCAGGGGCGGGGCGGGCGCCCGAAGGTCCTCCGGAGGCCCGG
CATTCTGCACGCTTCAAAAGCGCACGTCTGCCGCGCTGTTCTCCTCTTCCTCATCTCCGGGCCTTTCGAC
CTGCAGCCCAAGCTTACCATGACCGAGTACAAGCCCACGGTGCGCCTCGCCACCCGCGACGACGTCCCCA
GGGCCGTACGCACCCTCGCCGCCGCGTTCGCCGACTACCCCGCCACGCGCCACACCGTCGATCCGGACCG
CCACATCGAGCGGGTCACCGAGCTGCAAGAACTCTTCCTCACGCGCGTCGGGCTCGACATCGGCAAGGTG
TGGGTCGCGGACGACGGCGCCGCGGTGGCGGTCTGGACCACGCCGGAGAGCGTCGAAGCGGGGGCGGTGT
TCGCCGAGATCGGCCCGCGCATGGCCGAGTTGAGCGGTTCCCGGCTGGCCGCGCAGCAACAGATGGAAGG
CCTCCTGGCGCCGCACCGGCCCAAGGAGCCCGCGTGGTTCCTGGCCACCGTCGGCGTCTCGCCCGACCAC
CAGGGCAAGGGTCTGGGCAGCGCCGTCGTGCTCCCCGGAGTGGAGGCGGCCGAGCGCGCCGGGGTGCCCG
CCTTCCTGGAGACCTCCGCGCCCCGCAACCTCCCCTTCTACGAGCGGCTCGGCTTCACCGTCACCGCCGA
CGTCGAGGTGCCCGAAGGACCGCGCACCTGGTGCATGACCCGCAAGCCCGGTGCCTGACGCCCGCCCCAC
GACCCGCAGCGCCCGACCGAAAGGAGCGCACGACCCCATGCATCTCGAGGGCCCGGTACCTTTAAGACCA
ATGACTTACAAGGCAGCTGTAGATCTTAGCCACTTTTTAAAAGAAAAGGGGGGACTGGAAGGGCTAGCTC
ACTCCCAACGAAGACAAGATCTGCTTTTTGCTTGTACTGGGTCTCTCTGGTTAGACCAGATCTGAGCCTG
GGAGCTCTCTGGCTAACTAGGGAACCCACTGCTTAAGCCTCAATAAAGCTTGCCTTGAGTGCTTCAAGTA
GTGTGTGCCCGTCTGTTGTGTGACTCTGGTAACTAGAGATCCCTCAGACCCTTTTAGTCAGTGTGGAAAA
TCTCTAGCAGTAGTAGTTCATGTCATCTTATTATTCAGTATTTATAACTTGCAAAGAAATGAATATCAGA
GAGTGAGAGGAACTTGTTTATTGCAGCTTATAATGGTTACAAATAAAGCAATAGCATCACAAATTTCACA
AATAAAGCATTTTTTTCACTGCATTCTAGTTGTGGTTTGTCCAAACTCATCAATGTATCTTATCATGTCT
GGCTCTAGCTATCCCGCCCCTAACTCCGCCCATCCCGCCCCTAACTCCGCCCAGTTCCGCCCATTCTCCG
CCCCATGGCTGACTAATTTTTTTTATTTATGCAGAGGCCGAGGCCGCCTCGGCCTCTGAGCTATTCCAGA
AGTAGTGAGGAGGCTTTTTTGGAGGCCTAGGGACGTACCCAATTCGCCCTATAGTGAGTCGTATTACGCG
CGCTCACTGGCCGTCGTTTTACAACGTCGTGACTGGGAAAACCCTGGCGTTACCCAACTTAATCGCCTTG
CAGCACATCCCCCTTTCGCCAGCTGGCGTAATAGCGAAGAGGCCCGCACCGATCGCCCTTCCCAACAGTT
GCGCAGCCTGAATGGCGAATGGG
[124 nt withheld, positions 8634-8757]
C
[91 nt withheld, positions 8759-8849]
A
[49 nt withheld, positions 8851-8899]
CCTTTGACGTTGGAGTCCACGTTCTTT
[37 nt withheld, positions 8927-8963]
ACCCTATCTCGGTCTATTCTTTTGATTTATAAGGGATTTTGCCGATTTCGGCCTATTGGTTAAAAAATGA
GCTGATTTAACAAAAATTTAACGCGAATTTTAACAAAATATTAACGCTTACAATTT
Features (pLannotate 1.2.2; 28 found; start..end, strand, type, name):
     26..130     +  promoter       AmpR promoter: bla
    131..991     +  CDS            AmpR: β-lactamase; bla; confers resistance to ampicillin, carbenicillin, and related antibiotics
   1162..1750    +  rep_origin     ori: high-copy-number ColE1/pMB1/pBR322/pUC origin of replication
   1933..2025    +  CDS            lacI (fragment): lac repressor; lacI; The lac repressor binds to the lac operator to inhibit transcription in E. coli. This inhibition can be relieved by adding lactose or isopropyl-β-D-thiogalactopyranoside (IPTG).
   2038..2059    +  protein_bind   CAP binding site: CAP binding activates transcription in the presence of cAMP. E. coli catabolite activator protein
   2074..2104    +  promoter       lac promoter: promoter for the E. coli lac operon
   2112..2128    +  protein_bind   lac operator: The lac repressor binds to the lac operator to inhibit transcription in E. coli. This inhibition can be relieved by adding lactose or isopropyl-β-D-thiogalactopyranoside (IPTG). lac repressor encoded by lacI
   2173..2191    +  promoter       T3 promoter: promoter for bacteriophage T3 RNA polymerase
   2219..2445    +  promoter       RSV promoter: Rous sarcoma virus enhancer/promoter
   2446..2626    +  LTR            5' LTR (truncated): truncated 5' long terminal repeat (LTR) from HIV-1
   2673..2798    +  misc_feature   HIV-1 Ψ: packaging signal of human immunodeficiency virus type 1
   2782..3145    +  CDS            HIV-1 gag (fragment): gag protein from human immunodeficiency virus 1; gag
   3291..3524    +  misc_feature   RRE: The Rev response element (RRE) of HIV-1 allows for Rev-dependent mRNA export from the nucleus to the cytoplasm.
   3901..4001    +  CDS            Rev (fragment): human immunodeficiency virus 1 (HIV-1) Rev protein; rev; enhances nuclear export of unspliced and incompletely spliced viral mRNAs
   4020..4136    +  misc_feature   cPPT/CTS: central polypurine tract and central termination sequence of HIV-1
   4159..4462    +  enhancer       CMV enhancer: human cytomegalovirus immediate early enhancer
   4463..4666    +  promoter       CMV promoter: human cytomegalovirus (CMV) immediate early promoter
   4749..5957    +  CDS            Pten: PTEN_MOUSE - Also known as Mmac1. Experimental evidence at protein level: Swiss-Prot protein existence level 1. In motile cells, suppresses the formation of lateral pseudopods and thereby promotes cell polarization and directed movement (By similarity). Tumor suppressor. Acts as a dual-specificity protein phosphatase, dephosphorylating tyrosine-, serine- and threonine- phosphorylated proteins. Also acts as a lipid phosphatase, removing the phosphate in the D3 position of the inositol ring from phosphatidylinositol 3,4,5-trisphosphate, phosphatidylinositol 3,4- diphosphate, phosphatidylinositol
   5967..6555    +  misc_feature   WPRE: woodchuck hepatitis virus posttranscriptional regulatory element
   6569..7068    +  promoter       PGK promoter: mouse phosphoglycerate kinase 1 promoter
   7089..7688    +  CDS            PuroR: puromycin N-acetyltransferase; pac from Streptomyces alboniger; confers resistance to puromycin
   7756..7893    +  CDS            nef (fragment): NEF_HV1LA - Experimental evidence at protein level: Swiss-Prot protein existence level 1. Extracellular Nef protein targets CD4(+) T-lymphocytes for apoptosis by interacting with CXCR4 surface receptors. From Human immunodeficiency virus type 1 group M subtype B (isolate Lai) (HIV-1).
   7879..8059    +  LTR            5' LTR (truncated): truncated 5' long terminal repeat (LTR) from HIV-1
   8131..8252    +  polyA_signal   SV40 poly(A) signal: SV40 polyadenylation signal
   8292..8427    +  rep_origin     SV40 ori: SV40 origin of replication
   8448..8466    -  promoter       T7 promoter: promoter for bacteriophage T7 RNA polymerase
   8474..8629    +  CDS            lacZα (fragment): LacZα fragment of β-galactosidase; lacZ fragment
   8634..9062    +  rep_origin     f1 ori (sequence partly withheld): f1 bacteriophage origin of replication; arrow indicates direction of (+) strand synthesis
