[The description below was written by a language model from this plasmid's Addgene catalogue record and pLannotate feature annotations shown in this document.]
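Description:
pLenti-CMV-PtenK13E-Puro is a lentiviral transfer plasmid built on the p156RRL-sinPPT-CMV-GFP-PRE backbone for constitutive expression of a mutant mouse Pten cDNA in mammalian cells. In bacteria it is maintained as a high-copy plasmid through a ColE1/pUC-type origin and selected with ampicillin via the β-lactamase gene. An f1 origin, an SV40 origin and remnants of a lac/lacZα cloning region with T3 and T7 promoters are also present in the backbone.

The viral portion follows a third-generation layout. An RSV promoter fused to a truncated HIV-1 5' LTR drives Tat-independent transcription of the genomic RNA in packaging cells. It is followed by the Ψ packaging signal with a gag fragment, the Rev response element for Rev-dependent nuclear export, and the cPPT/CTS, which aids nuclear import of the proviral DNA. Downstream, the CMV enhancer and promoter drive the Pten coding sequence carrying the K13E substitution, which was inserted by Gibson assembly. No epitope tag or reporter is annotated on it. A WPRE follows the Pten open reading frame to enhance transcript stability and expression. A separate mouse PGK promoter then drives puromycin N-acetyltransferase, so that transduced cells can be selected with puromycin. The cassette ends in a truncated downstream LTR, which the "sin" in the backbone name suggests is the self-inactivating type, followed by an SV40 polyadenylation signal.

Pten is a tumor suppressor with lipid and protein phosphatase activity. The record gives the construct's purpose simply as constitutive expression of the K13E mutant and does not state the functional consequence of the mutation.
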