Addgene plasmid #135680: pLenti-CMV-PtenK13E-Puro
Purpose: Constitutive expression (cMV promoter) of K13E mutant Pten cDNA, Puromycin selection
Depositing lab: Florian Karreth. Depositing organization: H. Lee Moffitt Cancer Center and Research Institute.
Backbone
  Vector backbone: p156RRL-sinPPT-CMV-GFP-PRE/Nhe I
  Vector type: Lentiviral
Growth in bacteria
  Bacterial resistance: Ampicillin, 100 μg/mL
  Growth temperature: 37°C
  Growth strain: NEB Stable
  Copy number: High Copy
Gene/Insert
  Gene/Insert name: Pten
  Species: M. musculus (mouse)
  Mutation: K13E
  Entrez Gene: Pten (a.k.a. 2310035O07Rik, A130070J02Rik, B430203M17Rik, MMAC1, PTENbeta, TEP1)
  Cloning method: Gibson Cloning
Terms and licenses: Academic/Nonprofit Terms; Industry Terms: Not Available to Industry
How to cite: pLenti-CMV-PtenK13E-Puro was a gift from Florian Karreth (Addgene plasmid # 135680 ; http://n2t.net/addgene:135680 ; RRID:Addgene_135680)
